>Addgene plasmid #106333 | pBRPB CAG-mCherry-IP | addgene full sequence | sequence record 474296 | Addgene Partial NGS Result
GACATTGATTATTGACTAGCTAGTTATTAATAGTAATCAATTACGGGGTCATTAGTTCATAGCCCATATA
TGGAGTTCCGCGTTACATAACTTACGGTAAATGGCCCGCCTGGCTGACCGCCCAACGACCCCCGCCCATT
GACGTCAATAATGACGTATGTTCCCATAGTAACGCCAATAGGGACTTTCCATTGACGTCAATGGGTGGAG
TATTTACGGTAAACTGCCCACTTGGCAGTACATCAAGTGTATCATATGCCAAGTACGCCCCCTATTGACG
TCAATGACGGTAAATGGCCCGCCTGGCATTATGCCCAGTACATGACCTTATGGGACTTTCCTACTTGGCA
GTACATCTACGTATTAGTCATCGCTATTACCATGATGGTCGAGGTGAGCCCCACGTTCTGCTTCACTCTC
CCCATCTCCCCCCCCTCCCCACCCCCAATTTTGTATTTATTTATTTTTTAATTATTTTGTGCAGCGATGG
GGGCGGGGGGGGGGGGGGSGCGCGCCAGGCGGGGSGGGGCGGGGCGRGGGGSGGGGCGGGGCGAGGCGGA
GAGGTGCGGCGGCAGCCAATCAGAGCGGCGCGCTCCGAAAGTTTCCTTTTATGGCGAGGCGGCGGCGGCG
GCGGCCCTATAAAAAGCGAAGCGCGCGGCGGGCGGGAGTCGCTGCGCGCTGCCTTCGCCCCGTGCCCCGC
TCCGCCGCCGCCTCGCGCCGCCCGCCCCGGCTCTGACTGACCGCGTTACTCCCACAGGTGAGCGGGCGGG
ACGGCCCTTCTCCTCCGGGCTGTAATTAGCGCTTGGTTTAATGACGGCTTGTTTCTTTTCTGTGGCTGCG
TGAAAGCCTTGAGGGGCTCCGGGAGGGCCCTTTGTGCGGGGGGAGCGGCTCGGGGGGTGCGTGCGTGTGT
GTGTGCGTGGGGAGCGCCGCGTGCGGCTCCGCGCTGCCCGGCGGCTGTGAGCGCTGCGGGCGCGGCGCGG
GGCTTTGTGCGCTCCGCAGTGTGCGCGAGGGGAGCGCGGCCGGGGGCGGTGCCCCGCGGTGCGGGGGGGG
CTGCGAGGGGAACAAAGGCTGCGTGCGGGGTGTGTGCGTGGGGGGGTGAGCAGGGGGTGTGGGCGCGTCG
GTCGGGCTGCAACCCCCCCTGCACCCCCCTCCCCGAGTTGCTGAGCACGGCCCGGCTTCGGGTGCGGGGC
TCCGTACGGGGCGTGGCGCGGGGCTCGCCGTGCCGGGCGGGGGGTGGCGGCAGGTGGGGGTGCCGGGCGG
GGCGGGGCCGCCTCGGGCCGGGGAGGGCTCGGGGGAGGGGCGCGGCGGCCCCCGGAGCGCCGGCGGCTGT
CGAGGCGCGGCGAGCCGCAGCCATTGCCTTTTATGGTAATCGTGCGAGAGGGCGCAGGGACTTCCTTTGT
CCCAAATCTGTGCGGAGCCGAAATCTGGGAGGCGCCGCCGCACCCCCTCTAGCGGGCGCGGGGCGAAGCG
GTGCGGCGCCGGCAGGAAGGAAATGGGCGGGGAGGGCCTTCGTGCGTCGCCGCGCCGCCGTCCCCTTCTC
CCTCTCCAGCCTCGGGGCTGTCCGCGGGGGGACGGCTGCCTTCGGGGGGGACGGGGCAGGGCGGGGTTCG
GCTTCTGGCGTGTGACCGGCGGCTCTAGAGCCTCTGCTAACCATGTTCATGCCTTCTTCTTTTTCCTACA
GCTCCTGGGCAACGTGCTGGTTATTGTGCTGTCTCATCATTTTGGCAAAGAATTCCTCGACGCTAGCATG
GTGAGCAAGGGCGAGGAGGATAACATGGCCATCATCAAGGAGTTCATGCGCTTCAAGGTGCACATGGAGG
GCTCCGTGAACGGCCACGAGTTCGAGATCGAGGGCGAGGGCGAGGGCCGCCCCTACGAGGGCACCCAGAC
CGCCAAGCTGAAGGTGACCAAGGGTGGCCCCCTGCCCTTCGCCTGGGACATCCTGTCCCCTCAGTTCATG
TACGGCTCCAAGGCCTACGTGAAGCACCCCGCCGACATCCCCGACTACTTGAAGCTGTCCTTCCCCGAGG
GCTTCAAGTGGGAGCGCGTGATGAACTTCGAGGACGGCGGCGTGGTGACCGTGACCCAGGACTCCTCCCT
GCAGGACGGCGAGTTCATCTACAAGGTGAAGCTGCGCGGCACCAACTTCCCCTCCGACGGCCCCGTAATG
CAGAAGAAGACCATGGGCTGGGAGGCCTCCTCCGAGCGGATGTACCCCGAGGACGGCGCCCTGAAGGGCG
AGATCAAGCAGAGGCTGAAGCTGAAGGACGGCGGCCACTACGACGCTGAGGTCAAGACCACCTACAAGGC
CAAGAAGCCCGTGCAGCTGCCCGGCGCCTACAACGTCAACATCAAGTTGGACATCACCTCCCACAACGAG
GACTACACCATCGTGGAACAGTACGAACGCGCCGAGGGCCGCCACTCCACCGGCGGCATGGACGAGCTGT
ACAAGTAAGCGGCCGCTCGATAAGCTTGATATCGAATTCCGCCCCCCCCCCCTCTCCCTCCCCCCCCCCT
AACGTTACTGGCCGAAGCCGCTTGGAATAAGGCCGGTGTGCGTTTGTCTATATGTTATTTTCCACCATAT
TGCCGTCTTTTGGCAATGTGAGGGCCCGGAAACCTGGCCCTGTCTTCTTGACGAGCATTCCTAGGGGTCT
TTCCCCTCTCGCCAAAGGAATGCAAGGTCTGTTGAATGTCGTGAAGGAAGCAGTTCCTCTGGAAGCTTCT
TGAAGACAAACAACGTCTGTAGCGACCCTTTGCAGGCAGCGGAACCCCCCACCTGGCGACAGGTGCCTCT
GCGGCCAAAAGCCACGTGTATAAGATACACCTGCAAAGGCGGCACAACCCCAGTGCCACGTTGTGAGTTG
GATAGTTGTGGAAAGAGTCAAATGGCTCTCCTCAAGCGTATTCAACAAGGGGCTGAAGGATGCCCAGAAG
GTACCCCATTGTATGGGATCTGATCTGGGGCCTCGGTGCACATGCTTTACATGTGTTTAGTCGAGGTTAA
AAAAACGTCTAGGCCCCCCGAACCACGGGGACGTGGTTTTCCTTTGAAAAACACGATGATAATATGGCCA
CAACCATGACCGAGTACAAGCCCACGGTGCGCCTCGCCACCCGCGACGACGTCCCCAGGGCCGTACGCAC
CCTCGCCGCCGCGTTCGCCGACTACCCCGCCACGCGCCACACCGTCGATCCGGACCGCCACATCGAGCGG
GTCACCGAGCTGCAAGAACTCTTCCTCACGCGCGTCGGGCTCGACATCGGCAAGGTGTGGGTCGCGGACG
ACGGCGCCGCGGTGGCGGTCTGGACCACGCCGGAGAGCGTCGAAGCGGGGGCGGTGTTCGCCGAGATCGG
CCCGCGCATGGCCGAGTTGAGCGGTTCCCGGCTGGCCGCGCAGCAACAGATGGAAGGCCTCCTGGCGCCG
CACCGGCCCAAGGAGCCCGCGTGGTTCCTGGCCACCGTCGGCGTCTCGCCCGACCACCAGGGCAAGGGTC
TGGGCAGCGCCGTCGTGCTCCCCGGAGTGGAGGCGGCCGAGCGCGCCGGGGTGCCCGCCTTCCTGGAGAC
CTCCGCGCCCCGCAACCTCCCCTTCTACGAGCGGCTCGGCTTCACCGTCACCGCCGACGTCGAGGTGCCC
GAAGGACCGCGCACCTGGTGCATGACCCGCAAGCCCGGTGCCTGACGCCCGCCCCACGACCCGCAGCGCC
CGACCGAAAGGAGCGCACGACCCCATGCATCGATGATCTAGAGCTCGCTGATCAGCCTCGACTGTGCCTT
CTAGTTGCCAGCCATCTGTTGTTTGCCCCTCCCCCGTGCCTTCCTTGACCCTGGAAGGTGCCACTCCCAC
TGTCCTTTCCTAATAAAATGAGGAAATTGCATCGCATTGTCTGAGTAGGTGTCATTCTATTCTGGGGGGT
GGGGTGGGGCAGGACAGCAAGGGGGAGGATTGGGAAGACAATAGCAGGCATGCTGGGGATGCGGTGGGCT
CTATGGCTTCTGAGGCGGAAAGAACCTGCAGCCCAAGCTTGGCGTAATCATGGTCATAGCTGTTTCCTGT
GTGAAATTGTTATCCGCTCACAATTCCACACAACATACGAGCCGGAAGCATAAAGTGTAAAGCCTGGGGT
GCCTAATGAGTGAGCTAACTCACATTAATTGCGTTGCGCTCACTGCCCGCTTTCCAGTCGGGAAACCTGT
CGTGCCAGCGGATCCTTTGTTACTTTATAGAAGAAATTTTGAGTTTTTGTTTTTTTTTAATAAATAAATA
AACATAAATAAATTGTTTGTTGAATTTATTATTAGTATGTAAGTGTAAATATAATAAAACTTAATATCTA
TTCAAATTAATAAATAAACCTCGATATACAGACCGATAAAACACATGCGTCAATTTTACGCATGATTATC
TTTAACGTACGTCACAATATGATTATCTTTCTAGGGTTAAAGAGCTCCAATTCGCCCTATAGTGAGTCGT
ATTACGCGCGCTCACTGGCCGTCGTTTTACAACGTCGTGACTGGGAAAACCCTGGCGTTACCCAACTTAA
TCGCCTTGCAGCACATCCCCCTTTCGCCAGCTGGCGTAATAGCGAAGAGGCCCGCACCGATCGCCCTTCC
CAACAGTTGCGCAGCCTGAATGGCGAATGGG
[124 nt withheld, positions 4652-4775]
C
[91 nt withheld, positions 4777-4867]
A
[49 nt withheld, positions 4869-4917]
CCTTTGACGTTGGAGTCCACGTTCTTT
[37 nt withheld, positions 4945-4981]
ACCCTATCTCGGTCTATTCTTTTGATTTATAAGGGATTTTGCCGATTTCGGCCTATTGGTTAAAAAATGA
GCTGATTTAACAAAAATTTAACGCGAATTTTAACAAAATATTAACGCTTACAATTTAGGTGGCACTTTTC
GGGGAAATGTGCGCGGAACCCCTATTTGTTTATTTTTCTAAATACATTCAAATATGTATCCGCTCATGAG
ACAATAACCCTGATAAATGCTTCAATAATATTGAAAAAGGAAGAGTATGAGTATTCAACATTTCCGTGTC
GCCCTTATTCCCTTTTTTGCGGCATTTTGCCTTCCTGTTTTTGCTCACCCAGAAACGCTGGTGAAAGTAA
AAGATGCTGAAGATCAGTTGGGTGCACGAGTGGGTTACATCGAACTGGATCTCAACAGCGGTAAGATCCT
TGAGAGTTTTCGCCCCGAAGAACGTTTTCCAATGATGAGCACTTTTAAAGTTCTGCTATGTGGCGCGGTA
TTATCCCGTATTGACGCCGGGCAAGAGCAACTCGGTCGCCGCATACACTATTCTCAGAATGACTTGGTTG
AGTACTCACCAGTCACAGAAAAGCATCTTACGGATGGCATGACAGTAAGAGAATTATGCAGTGCTGCCAT
AACCATGAGTGATAACACTGCGGCCAACTTACTTCTGACAACGATCGGAGGACCGAAGGAGCTAACCGCT
TTTTTGCACAACATGGGGGATCATGTAACTCGCCTTGATCGTTGGGAACCGGAGCTGAATGAAGCCATAC
CAAACGACGAGCGTGACACCACGATGCCTGCAGCAATGGCAACAACGTTGCGCAAACTATTAACTGGCGA
ACTACTTACTCTAGCTTCCCGGCAACAATTAATAGACTGGATGGAGGCGGATAAAGTTGCAGGACCACTT
CTGCGCTCGGCCCTTCCGGCTGGCTGGTTTATTGCTGATAAATCTGGAGCCGGTGAGCGTGGGTCTCGCG
GTATCATTGCAGCACTGGGGCCAGATGGTAAGCCCTCCCGTATCGTAGTTATCTACACGACGGGGAGTCA
GGCAACTATGGATGAACGAAATAGACAGATCGCTGAGATAGGTGCCTCACTGATTAAGCATTGGTAACTG
TCAGACCAAGTTTACTCATATATACTTTAGATTGATTTAAAACTTCATTTTTAATTTAAAAGGATCTAGG
TGAAGATCCTTTTTGATAATCTCATGACCAAAATCCCTTAACGTGAGTTTTCGTTCCACTGAGCGTCAGA
CCCCGTAGAAAAGATCAAAGGATCTTCTTGAGATCCTTTTTTTCTGCGCGTAATCTGCTGCTTGCAAACA
AAAAAACCACCGCTACCAGCGGTGGTTTGTTTGCCGGATCAAGAGCTACCAACTCTTTTTCCGAAGGTAA
CTGGCTTCAGCAGAGCGCAGATACCAAATACTGTCCTTCTAGTGTAGCCGTAGTTAGGCCACCACTTCAA
GAACTCTGTAGCACCGCCTACATACCTCGCTCTGCTAATCCTGTTACCAGTGGCTGCTGCCAGTGGCGAT
AAGTCGTGTCTTACCGGGTTGGACTCAAGACGATAGTTACCGGATAAGGCGCAGCGGTCGGGCTGAACGG
GGGGTTCGTGCACACAGCCCAGCTTGGAGCGAACGACCTACACCGAACTGAGATACCTACAGCGTGAGCT
ATGAGAAAGCGCCACGCTTCCCGAAGGGAGAAAGGCGGACAGGTATCCGGTAAGCGGCAGGGTCGGAACA
GGAGAGCGCACGAGGGAGCTTCCAGGGGGAAACGCCTGGTATCTTTATAGTCCTGTCGGGTTTCGCCACC
TCTGACTTGAGCGTCGATTTTTGTGATGCTCGTCAGGGGGGCGGAGCCTATGGAAAAACGCCAGCAACGC
GGCCTTTTTACGGTTCCTGGCCTTTTGCTGGCCTTTTGCTCACATGTTCTTTCCTGCGTTATCCCCTGAT
TCTGTGGATAACCGTATTACCGCCTTTGAGTGAGCTGATACCGCTCGCCGCAGCCGAACGACCGAGCGCA
GCGAGTCAGTGAGCGAGGAAGCGGAAGAGCGCCTGATGCGGTATTTTCTCCTTACGCATCTGTGCGGTAT
TTCACACCGCATATGGTGCACTCTCAGTACAATCTGCTCTGATGCCGCATAGTTAAGCCAGTATACACTC
CGCTATCGCTACGTGACTGGGTCATGGCTGCGCCCCGACACCCGCCAACACCCGCTGACGCGCCCTGACG
GGCTTGTCTGCTCCCGGCATCCGCTTACAGACAAGCTGTGACCGTCTCCGGGAGCTGCATGTGTCAGAGG
TTTTCACCGTCATCACCGAAACGCGCGAGGCAGCTGCGGTAAAGCTCATCAGCGTGGTCGTGAAGCGATT
CACAGATGTCTGCCTGTTCATCCGCGTCCAGCTCGTTGAGTTTCTCCAGAAGCGTTAATGTCTGGCTTCT
GATAAAGCGGGCCATGTTAAGGGCGGTTTTTTCCTGTTTGGTCACTGATGCCTCCGTGTAAGGGGGATTT
CTGTTCATGGGGGTAATGATACCGATGAAACGAGAGAGGATGCTCACGATACGGGTTACTGATGATGAAC
ATGCCCGGTTACTGGAACGTTGTGAGGGTAAACAACTGGCGGTATGGATGCGGCGGGACCAGAGAAAAAT
CACTCAGGGTCAATGCCAGCGCTTCGTTAATACAGATGTAGGTGTTCCACAGGGTAGCCAGCAGCATCCT
GCGATGCAGATCCGGAACATAATGGTGCAGGGCGCTGACTTCCGCGTTTCCAGACTTTACGAAACACGGA
AACCGAAGACCATTCATGTTGTTGCTCAGGTCGCAGACGTTTTGCAGCAGCAGTCGCTTCACGTTCGCTC
GCGTATCGGTGATTCATTCTGCTAACCAGTAAGGCAACCCCGCCAGCCTAGCCGGGTCCTCAACGACAGG
AGCACGATCATGCGCACCCGTGGCCAGGACCCAACGCTGCCCGACTGGCACGACAGGTTTCCCGACTGGA
AAGCGGGCAGTGAGCGCAACGCAATTAATGTGAGTTAGCTCACTCATTAGGCACCCCAGGCTTTACACTT
TATGCTCCCGGCTCGTATGTTGTGTGGAATTGTGAGCGGATAACAATTTCACACAGGAAACAGCTATGAC
CATGATTACGCCAAGCGCGCAATTAACCCTCACTAAAGGGAACAAAAGCTGGGTACCTTAACCCTAGAAA
GATAGTCTGCGTAAAATTGACGCATGCATTCTTGAAATATTGCTCTCTCTTTCTAAATAGCGCGAATCCG
TCGCTGTGCATTTAGGACATCTCAGTCGCCGCTTGGAGCTCCCGTGAGGCGTGCTTGTCAATGAGGTAAG
TGTCACTGATTTTGAACTATAACGACCGCGTGAGTCAAAATGACGCATGATTATCTTTTACGTGACTTTT
AAGATTTAACTCATACGATAATTATATTGTTATTTCATGTTCTACTTACGTGATAACTTATTATATATAT
ATTTTCTTGTTATAGATATCGTC
Features (pLannotate 1.2.2; 28 found; start..end, strand, type, name):
     81..384     +  enhancer       CMV enhancer: human cytomegalovirus immediate early enhancer
    389..664     +  promoter       chicken β-actin promoter: No description available
    665..1681    +  intron         chimeric intron: chimera between introns from chicken β-actin and rabbit β-globin
   1679..1735    +  CDS            HBB (fragment): HBB_LEPEU - Experimental evidence at protein level: Swiss-Prot protein existence level 1. Involved in oxygen transport from the lung to the various peripheral tissues. From Lepus europaeus (European hare).
   1748..2455    +  CDS            mCherry: mCherry is a basic (constitutively fluorescent) red fluorescent protein published in 2004, derived from Discosoma sp.. It is reported to be a very rapidly-maturing monomer with low acid sensitivity.
   2467..2490    -  misc_feature   MCS (fragment): pBluescript multiple cloning site
   2610..3072    +  misc_feature   IRES: internal ribosome entry site (IRES) of the encephalomyocarditis virus (EMCV)
   3086..3685    +  CDS            PuroR: puromycin N-acetyltransferase; pac from Streptomyces alboniger; confers resistance to puromycin
   3772..3996    +  polyA_signal   bGH poly(A) signal: bovine growth hormone polyadenylation signal
   4000..4016    +  promoter       SV40 promoter (fragment): SV40 enhancer and early promoter
   4067..4083    -  protein_bind   lac operator: The lac repressor binds to the lac operator to inhibit transcription in E. coli. This inhibition can be relieved by adding lactose or isopropyl-β-D-thiogalactopyranoside (IPTG). lac repressor encoded by lacI
   4091..4121    -  promoter       lac promoter: promoter for the E. coli lac operon
   4136..4157    -  protein_bind   CAP binding site: CAP binding activates transcription in the presence of cAMP. E. coli catabolite activator protein
   4170..4209    -  CDS            lacI (fragment): lac repressor; lacI; The lac repressor binds to the lac operator to inhibit transcription in E. coli. This inhibition can be relieved by adding lactose or isopropyl-β-D-thiogalactopyranoside (IPTG).
   4466..4484    -  promoter       T7 promoter: promoter for bacteriophage T7 RNA polymerase
   4492..4647    +  CDS            lacZα (fragment): LacZα fragment of β-galactosidase; lacZ fragment
   4652..5080    +  rep_origin     f1 ori (sequence partly withheld): f1 bacteriophage origin of replication; arrow indicates direction of (+) strand synthesis
   5133..5237    +  promoter       AmpR promoter: bla
   5238..6098    +  CDS            AmpR: β-lactamase; bla; confers resistance to ampicillin, carbenicillin, and related antibiotics
   6269..6857    +  rep_origin     ori: high-copy-number ColE1/pMB1/pBR322/pUC origin of replication
   7043..7183    -  misc_feature   bom: basis of mobility region from pBR322
   7285..7476    -  CDS            rop: Rop protein, which maintains plasmids at low copy number; rop
   7493..7873    +  CDS            YPB1_ECOLX: Protein predicted: Swiss-Prot protein existence level 4. From Escherichia coli.
   7966..8004    +  CDS            lacI (fragment): lac repressor; lacI; The lac repressor binds to the lac operator to inhibit transcription in E. coli. This inhibition can be relieved by adding lactose or isopropyl-β-D-thiogalactopyranoside (IPTG).
   8017..8038    +  protein_bind   CAP binding site: CAP binding activates transcription in the presence of cAMP. E. coli catabolite activator protein
   8053..8083    +  promoter       lac promoter: promoter for the E. coli lac operon
   8091..8107    +  protein_bind   lac operator: The lac repressor binds to the lac operator to inhibit transcription in E. coli. This inhibition can be relieved by adding lactose or isopropyl-β-D-thiogalactopyranoside (IPTG). lac repressor encoded by lacI
   8152..8170    +  promoter       T3 promoter: promoter for bacteriophage T3 RNA polymerase
