>Addgene plasmid #106333 | pBRPB CAG-mCherry-IP Sequencing Result | analyzer sequence | sequence record 203235
CGTTACATAACTTACGGTAAATGGCCCGCCTGGCTGACCGCCCAACGACCCCCGCCCATTGACGTCAATA
ATGACGTATGTTCCCATAGTAACGCCAATAGGGACTTTCCATTGACGTCAATGGGTGGAGTATTTACGGT
AAACTGCCCACTTGGCAGTACATCAAGTGTATCATATGCCAAGTACGCCCCCTATTGACGTCAATGACGG
TAAATGGCCCGCCTGGCATTATGCCCAGTACATGACCTTATGGGACTTTCCTACTTGGCAGTACATCTAC
GTATTAGTCATCGCTATTACCATGATGGTCGAGGTGAGCCCCACGTTCTGCTTCACTCTCCCCATCTCCC
CCCCCTCCCCACCCCCAATTTTGTATTTATTTATTTTTTAATTATTTTGTGCAGCGATGGGGGCGGGGGG
GGGGGGGGCGCGCGCCAGGCGGGGGGGGGCGGGGCGAGGGGCGGGGCGGGGCGAGGCGGAGAGGTGCGGC
GGCAGCCAATCAGAGCGGCGCGCTCCGAAAGTTTCCTTTTATGGCGAGGCGGCGGCGGCGGCGGCCCTAT
AAAAAGCGAAGCGCGCGGCGGGCGGGAGTCGCTGCGCGCTGCCTTCGCCCCGTGCCCCGCTCCGCCGCCG
CCTCGCGCCGCCCGCCCCGGCTCTGACTGACCGCGTTACTCCCACAGGTGAGCGGGCGGGACGGCCCTTC
TCCTCCGGGCTGTAATTAGCGCTTGGTTTAATGACGGCTTGTTTCTTTTCTGTGGCTGCGTGAAAGCCTT
GAGGGGCTCCGGGAGGGCCCTTTGTGCGGGGGGAGCGGCTCGGGGGGTGCGTGCGTGTGTGTGTGCGTGG
GGAGCGCCGCGTGCGGCTCCGCGCTGCCCGGCGGCTGTGAGCGCTGCGGGCGCGGCGCGGGGCTTTGTGC
GCTCCGCAGTGTGCGCGAGGGGAGCGCGGCCGGGGGCGGTGCCCCGCGGTGCGGGGGGGGCTGCGAGGGG
AACAAAGGCTGCGTGCGGGGTGTGTGCGTGGGGGGGTGAGCAGGGGGTGTGGGCGCGTCGGTCGGGCTGC
AACCCCCCCTGCACCCCCCTCCCCGAGTTGCTGAGCACGGCCCGGCTTCGGGTGCGGGGCTCCGTACGGG
GCGTGGCGCGGGGCTCGCCGTGCCGGGCGGGGGGTGGCGGCAGGTGGGGGTGCCGGGCGGGGCGGGGCCG
CCTCGGGCCGGGGAGGGCTCGGGGGAGGGGCGCGGCGGCCCCCGGAGCGCCGGCGGCTGTCGAGGCGCGG
CGAGCCGCAGCCATTGCCTTTTATGGTAATCGTGCGAGAGGGCGCAGGGACTTCCTTTGTCCCAAATCTG
TGCGGAGCCGAAATCTGGGAGGCGCCGCCGCACCCCCTCTAGCGGGCGCGGGGCGAAGCGGTGCGGCGCC
GGCAGGAAGGAAATGGGCGGGGAGGGCCTTCGTGCGTCGCCGCGCCGCCGTCCCCTTCTCCCTCTCCAGC
CTCGGGGCTGTCCGCGGGGGGACGGCTGCCTTCGGGGGGGACGGGGCAGGGCGGGGTTCGGCTTCTGGCG
TGTGACCGGCGGCTCTAGAGCCTCTGCTAACCATGTTCATGCCTTCTTCTTTTTCCTACAGCTCCTGGGC
AACGTGCTGGTTATTGTGCTGTCTCATCATTTTGGCAAAGAATTCCTCGACGCTAGCATGGTGAGCAAGG
GCGAGGAGGATAACATGGCCATCATCAAGGAGTTCATGCGCTTCAAGGTGCACATGGAGGGCTCCGTGAA
CGGCCACGAGTTCGAGATCGAGGGCGAGGGCGAGGGCCGCCCCTACGAGGGCACCCAGACCGCCAAGCTG
AAGGTGACCAAGGGTGGCCCCCTGCCCTTCGCCTGGGACATCCTGTCCCCTCAGTTCATGTACGGCTCCA
AGGCCTACGTGAAGCACCCCGCCGACATCCCCGACTACTTGAAGCTGTCCTTCCCCGAGGGCTTCAAGTG
GGAGCGCGTGATGAACTTCGAGGACGGCGGCGTGGTGACCGTGACCCAGGACTCCTCCCTGCAGGACGGC
GAGTTCATCTACAAGGTGAAGCTGCGCGGCACCAACTTCCCCTCCGACGGCCCCGTAATGCAGAAGAAGA
CCATGGGCTGGGAGGCCTCCTCCGAGCGGATGTACCCCGAGGACGGCGCCCTGAAGGGCGAGATCAAGCA
GAGGCTGAAGCTGAAGGACGGCGGCCACTACGACGCTGAGGTCAAGACCACCTACAAGGCCAAGAAGCCC
GTGCAGCTGCCCGGCGCCTACAACGTCAACATCAAGTTGGACATCACCTCCCACAACGAGGACTACACCA
TCGTGGAACAGTACGAACGCGCCGAGGGCCGCCACTCCACCGGCGGCATGGACGAGCTGTACAAGTAAGC
GGCCGCTCGATAAGCTTGATATCGAATTCCGCCCCCCCCCCCTCTCCCTCCCCCCCCCCTAACGTTACTG
GCCGAAGCCGCTTGGAATAAGGCCGGTGTGCGTTTGTCTATATGTTATTTTCCACCATATTGCCGTCTTT
TGGCAATGTGAGGGCCCGGAAACCTGGCCCTGTCTTCTTGACGAGCATTCCTAGGGGTCTTTCCCCTCTC
GCCAAAGGAATGCAAGGTCTGTTGAATGTCGTGAAGGAAGCAGTTCCTCTGGAAGCTTCTTGAAGACAAA
CAACGTCTGTAGCGACCCTTTGCAGGCAGCGGAACCCCCCACCTGGCGACAGGTGCCTCTGCGGCCAAAA
GCCACGTGTATAAGATACACCTGCAAAGGCGGCACAACCCCAGTGCCACGTTGTGAGTTGGATAGTTGTG
GAAAGAGTCAAATGGCTCTCCTCAAGCGTATTCAACAAGGGGCTGAAGGATGCCCAGAAGGTACCCCATT
GTATGGGATCTGATCTGGGGCCTCGGTGCACATGCTTTACATGTGTTTAGTCGAGGTTAAAAAAACGTCT
AGGCCCCCCGAACCACGGGGACGTGGTTTTCCTTTGAAAAACACGATGATAATATGGCCACAACCATGAC
CGAGTACAAGCCCACGGTGCGCCTCGCCACCCGCGACGACGTCCCCAGGGCCGTACGCACCCTCGCCGCC
GCGTTCGCCGACTACCCCGCCACGCGCCACACCGTCGATCCGGACCGCCACATCGAGCGGGTCACCGAGC
TGCAAGAACTCTTCCTCACGCGCGTCGGGCTCGACATCGGCAAGGTGTGGGTCGCGGACGACGGCGCCGC
GGTGGCGGTCTGGACCACGCCGGAGAGCGTCGAAGCGGGGGCGGTGTTCGCCGAGATCGGCCCGCGCATG
GCCGAGTTGAGCGGTTCCCGGCTGGCCGCGCAGCAACAGATGGAAGGCCTCCTGGCGCCGCACCGGCCCA
AGGAGCCCGCGTGGTTCCTGGCCACCGTCGGCGTCTCGCCCGACCACCAGGGCAAGGGTCTGGGCAGCGC
CGTCGTGCTCCCCGGAGTGGAGGCGGCCGAGCGCGCCGGGGTGCCCGCCTTCCTGGAGACCTCCGCGCCC
CGCAACCTCCCCTTCTACGAGCGGCTCGGCTTCACCGTCACCGCCGACGTCGAGGTGCCCGAAGGACCGC
GCACCTGGTGCATGACCCGCAAGCCCGGTGCCTGACGCCCGCCCCACGACCCGCAGCGCCCGACCGAAAG
GAGCGCACGACCCCATGCATCGATGATCTAGAGCTCGCTGATCAGCCTCGACTGTGCCTTCTAGTTGCCA
GCCATCTGTTGTTTGCCCCTCCCCCGTGCCTTCCTTGACCCTGGAAGGTGCCACTCCCACTGTCCTTTCC
TAATAAAATGAGGAAATTGCATCGCATTGTCTGAGTAGGTGTCATTCTATTCTGGGGGGTGGGGTGGGGC
AGGACAGCAAGGGGGAGGATTGGGAAGACAATAGCAGGCATGCTGGGGATGCGGTGGGCTCTATGGCTTC
TGAGGCGGAAAGAACCTGCAGCCCAAGCTTGGCGTAATCATGGTCATAGCTGTTTCCTGTGTGAAATTGT
TATCCGCTCACAATTCCACACAACATACGAGCCGGAAGCATAAAGTGTAAAGCCTGGGGTGCCTAATGAG
TGAGCTAACTCACATTAATTGCGTTGCGCTCACTGCCCGCTTTCCAGTCGGGAAACCTGTCGTGCCAGCG
GATCCTTTGTTACTTTATAGAAGAAATTTTGAGTTTTTGTTTTTTTTTAATAAATAAATAAACATAAATA
AATTGTTTGTTGAATTTATTATTAGTATGTAAGTGTAAATATAATAAAACTTAATATCTATTCAAATTAA
TAAATAAACCTCGATATACAGACCGATAAAACACATGCGTCAATTTTACGCATGATTATCTTTAACGTAC
GTCACAATATGATTATCTTTCTAGGGTTAAAGAGCTCCAATTCGCCCTATAGTGAGTCGTATTACGCGCG
CTCACTGGCCGTCGTTTTACAACGTCGTGACTGGGAAAACCCTGGCGTTACCCAACTTAATCGCCTTGCA
GCACATCCCCCTTTCGCCAGCTGGCGTAATAGCGAAGAGGCCCGCACCGATCGCCCTTCCCAACAGTTGC
GCAGCCTGAATGGCGAATGGG
[124 nt withheld, positions 4572-4695]
C
[91 nt withheld, positions 4697-4787]
A
[49 nt withheld, positions 4789-4837]
CCTTTGACGTTGGAGTCCACGTTCTTT
[37 nt withheld, positions 4865-4901]
ACCCTATCTCGGTCTATTCTTTTGATTTATAAGGGATTTTGCCGATTTCGGCCTATTGGTTAAAAAATGA
GCTGATTTAACAAAAATTTAACGCGAATTTTAACAAAATATTAACGCTTACAATTTAGGTGGCACTTTTC
GGGGAAATGTGCGCGGAACCCCTATTTGTTTATTTTTCTAAATACATTCAAATATGTATCCGCTCATGAG
ACAATAACCCTGATAAATGCTTCAATCATATAATTTAGGTGGCACTTTTCGGGGAAATGTGCGCGGAACC
CCTATTTGTTTATTTTTCTAAATACATTCAAATATGTATCCGCTCATGAGACAATAACCCTGATAAATGC
TTCAATAATATTGAAAAAGGAAGAGTATGAGTATTCAACATTTCCGTGTCGCCCTTATTCCCTTTTTTGC
GGCATTTTGCCTTCCTGTTTTTGCTCACCCAGAAACGCTGGTGAAAGTAAAAGATGCTGAAGATCAGTTG
GGTGCACGAGTGGGTTACATCGAACTGGATCTCAACAGCGGTAAGATCCTTGAGAGTTTTCGCCCCGAAG
AACGTTTTCCAATGATGAGCACTTTTAAAGTTCTGCTATGTGGCGCGGTATTATCCCGTATTGACGCCGG
GCAAGAGCAACTCGGTCGCCGCATACACTATTCTCAGAATGACTTGGTTGAGTACTCACCAGTCACAGAA
AAGCATCTTACGGATGGCATGACAGTAAGAGAATTATGCAGTGCTGCCATAACCATGAGTGATAACACTG
CGGCCAACTTACTTCTGACAACGATCGGAGGACCGAAGGAGCTAACCGCTTTTTTGCACAACATGGGGGA
TCATGTAACTCGCCTTGATCGTTGGGAACCGGAGCTGAATGAAGCCATACCAAACGACGAGCGTGACACC
ACGATGCCTGCAGCAATGGCAACAACGTTGCGCAAACTATTAACTGGCGAACTACTTACTCTAGCTTCCC
GGCAACAATTAATAGACTGGATGGAGGCGGATAAAGTTGCAGGACCACTTCTGCGCTCGGCCCTTCCGGC
TGGCTGGTTTATTGCTGATAAATCTGGAGCCGGTGAGCGTGGGTCTCGCGGTATCATTGCAGCACTGGGG
CCAGATGGTAAGCCCTCCCGTATCGTAGTTATCTACACGACGGGGAGTCAGGCAACTATGGATGAACGAA
ATAGACAGATCGCTGAGATAGGTGCCTCACTGATTAAGCATTGGTAACTGTCAGACCAAGTTTACTCATA
TATACTTTAGATTGATTTAAAACTTCATTTTTAATTTAAAAGGATCTAGGTGAAGATCCTTTTTGATAAT
CTCATGACCAAAATCCCTTAACGTGAGTTTTCGTTCCACTGAGCGTCAGACCCCGTAGAAAAGATCAAAG
GATCTTCTTGAGATCCTTTTTTTCTGCGCGTAATCTGCTGCTTGCAAACAAAAAAACCACCGCTACCAGC
GGTGGTTTGTTTGCCGGATCAAGAGCTACCAACTCTTTTTCCGAAGGTAACTGGCTTCAGCAGAGCGCAG
ATACCAAATACTGTCCTTCTAGTGTAGCCGTAGTTAGGCCACCACTTCAAGAACTCTGTAGCACCGCCTA
CATACCTCGCTCTGCTAATCCTGTTACCAGTGGCTGCTGCCAGTGGCGATAAGTCGTGTCTTACCGGGTT
GGACTCAAGACGATAGTTACCGGATAAGGCGCAGCGGTCGGGCTGAACGGGGGGTTCGTGCACACAGCCC
AGCTTGGAGCGAACGACCTACACCGAACTGAGATACCTACAGCGTGAGCTATGAGAAAGCGCCACGCTTC
CCGAAGGGAGAAAGGCGGACAGGTATCCGGTAAGCGGCAGGGTCGGAACAGGAGAGCGCACGAGGGAGCT
TCCAGGGGGAAACGCCTGGTATCTTTATAGTCCTGTCGGGTTTCGCCACCTCTGACTTGAGCGTCGATTT
TTGTGATGCTCGTCAGGGGGGCGGAGCCTATGGAAAAACGCCAGCAACGCGGCCTTTTTACGGTTCCTGG
CCTTTTGCTGGCCTTTTGCTCACATGTTCTTTCCTGCGTTATCCCCTGATTCTGTGGATAACCGTATTAC
CGCCTTTGAGTGAGCTGATACCGCTCGCCGCAGCCGAACGACCGAGCGCAGCGAGTCAGTGAGCGAGGAA
GCGGAAGAGCGCCTGATGCGGTATTTTCTCCTTACGCATCTGTGCGGTATTTCACACCGCATATGGTGCA
CTCTCAGTACAATCTGCTCTGATGCCGCATAGTTAAGCCAGTATACACTCCGCTATCGCTACGTGACTGG
GTCATGGCTGCGCCCCGACACCCGCCAACACCCGCTGACGCGCCCTGACGGGCTTGTCTGCTCCCGGCAT
CCGCTTACAGACAAGCTGTGACCGTCTCCGGGAGCTGCATGTGTCAGAGGTTTTCACCGTCATCACCGAA
ACGCGCGAGGCAGCTGCGGTAAAGCTCATCAGCGTGGTCGTGAAGCGATTCACAGATGTCTGCCTGTTCA
TCCGCGTCCAGCTCGTTGAGTTTCTCCAGAAGCGTTAATGTCTGGCTTCTGATAAAGCGGGCCATGTTAA
GGGCGGTTTTTTCCTGTTTGGTCACTGATGCCTCCGTGTAAGGGGGATTTCTGTTCATGGGGGTAATGAT
ACCGATGAAACGAGAGAGGATGCTCACGATACGGGTTACTGATGATGAACATGCCCGGTTACTGGAACGT
TGTGAGGGTAAACAACTGGCGGTATGGATGCGGCGGGACCAGAGAAAAATCACTCAGGGTCAATGCCAGC
GCTTCGTTAATACAGATGTAGGTGTTCCACAGGGTAGCCAGCAGCATCCTGCGATGCAGATCCGGAACAT
AATGGTGCAGGGCGCTGACTTCCGCGTTTCCAGACTTTACGAAACACGGAAACCGAAGACCATTCATGTT
GTTGCTCAGGTCGCAGACGTTTTGCAGCAGCAGTCGCTTCACGTTCGCTCGCGTATCGGTGATTCATTCT
GCTAACCAGTAAGGCAACCCCGCCAGCCTAGCCGGGTCCTCAACGACAGGAGCACGATCATGCGCACCCG
TGGCCAGGACCCAACGCTGCCCGACTGGCACGACAGGTTTCCCGACTGGAAAGCGGGCAGTGAGCGCAAC
GCAATTAATGTGAGTTAGCTCACTCATTAGGCACCCCAGGCTTTACACTTTATGCTCCCGGCTCGTATGT
TGTGTGGAATTGTGAGCGGATAACAATTTCACACAGGAAACAGCTATGACCATGATTACGCCAAGCGCGC
AATTAACCCTCACTAAAGGGAACAAAAGCTGGGTACCTTAACCCTAGAAAGATAGTCTGCGTAAAATTGA
CGCATGCATTCTTGAAATATTGCTCTCTCTTTCTAAATAGCGCGAATCCGTCGCTGTGCATTTAGGACAT
CTCAGTCGCCGCTTGGAGCTCCCGTGAGGCGTGCTTGTCAATGAGGTAAGTGTCACTGATTTTGAACTAT
AACGACCGCGTGAGTCAAAATGACGCATGATTATCTTTTACGTGACTTTTAAGATTTAACTCATACGATA
ATTATATTGTTATTTCATGTTCTACTTACGTGATAACTTATTATATATATATTTTCTTGTTATAGATATC
GTCGACATTGATTATTGACTAGCTAGTTATTAATAGTAATCAATTACGGGGTCATTAGTTCATAGCCCAT
ATATGGAGTTCCG
Features (pLannotate 1.2.2; 30 found; start..end, strand, type, name):
      1..304     +  enhancer       CMV enhancer: human cytomegalovirus immediate early enhancer
    309..584     +  promoter       chicken β-actin promoter: No description available
    585..1601    +  intron         chimeric intron: chimera between introns from chicken β-actin and rabbit β-globin
   1599..1655    +  CDS            HBB (fragment): HBB_LEPEU - Experimental evidence at protein level: Swiss-Prot protein existence level 1. Involved in oxygen transport from the lung to the various peripheral tissues. From Lepus europaeus (European hare).
   1668..2375    +  CDS            mCherry: mCherry is a basic (constitutively fluorescent) red fluorescent protein published in 2004, derived from Discosoma sp.. It is reported to be a very rapidly-maturing monomer with low acid sensitivity.
   2387..2410    -  misc_feature   MCS (fragment): pBluescript multiple cloning site
   2530..2992    +  misc_feature   IRES: internal ribosome entry site (IRES) of the encephalomyocarditis virus (EMCV)
   3006..3605    +  CDS            PuroR: puromycin N-acetyltransferase; pac from Streptomyces alboniger; confers resistance to puromycin
   3692..3916    +  polyA_signal   bGH poly(A) signal: bovine growth hormone polyadenylation signal
   3920..3936    +  promoter       SV40 promoter (fragment): SV40 enhancer and early promoter
   3987..4003    -  protein_bind   lac operator: The lac repressor binds to the lac operator to inhibit transcription in E. coli. This inhibition can be relieved by adding lactose or isopropyl-β-D-thiogalactopyranoside (IPTG). lac repressor encoded by lacI
   4011..4041    -  promoter       lac promoter: promoter for the E. coli lac operon
   4056..4077    -  protein_bind   CAP binding site: CAP binding activates transcription in the presence of cAMP. E. coli catabolite activator protein
   4090..4129    -  CDS            lacI (fragment): lac repressor; lacI; The lac repressor binds to the lac operator to inhibit transcription in E. coli. This inhibition can be relieved by adding lactose or isopropyl-β-D-thiogalactopyranoside (IPTG).
   4386..4404    -  promoter       T7 promoter: promoter for bacteriophage T7 RNA polymerase
   4412..4567    +  CDS            lacZα (fragment): LacZα fragment of β-galactosidase; lacZ fragment
   4572..5000    +  rep_origin     f1 ori (sequence partly withheld): f1 bacteriophage origin of replication; arrow indicates direction of (+) strand synthesis
   5053..5142    +  promoter       AmpR promoter (fragment): bla
   5173..5277    +  promoter       AmpR promoter: bla
   5278..6138    +  CDS            AmpR: β-lactamase; bla; confers resistance to ampicillin, carbenicillin, and related antibiotics
   6309..6897    +  rep_origin     ori: high-copy-number ColE1/pMB1/pBR322/pUC origin of replication
   7083..7223    -  misc_feature   bom: basis of mobility region from pBR322
   7325..7516    -  CDS            rop: Rop protein, which maintains plasmids at low copy number; rop
   7533..7913    +  CDS            YPB1_ECOLX: Protein predicted: Swiss-Prot protein existence level 4. From Escherichia coli.
   8006..8044    +  CDS            lacI (fragment): lac repressor; lacI; The lac repressor binds to the lac operator to inhibit transcription in E. coli. This inhibition can be relieved by adding lactose or isopropyl-β-D-thiogalactopyranoside (IPTG).
   8057..8078    +  protein_bind   CAP binding site: CAP binding activates transcription in the presence of cAMP. E. coli catabolite activator protein
   8093..8123    +  promoter       lac promoter: promoter for the E. coli lac operon
   8131..8147    +  protein_bind   lac operator: The lac repressor binds to the lac operator to inhibit transcription in E. coli. This inhibition can be relieved by adding lactose or isopropyl-β-D-thiogalactopyranoside (IPTG). lac repressor encoded by lacI
   8192..8210    +  promoter       T3 promoter: promoter for bacteriophage T3 RNA polymerase
   8545..8624    +  enhancer       CMV enhancer (fragment): human cytomegalovirus immediate early enhancer
