[The description below was written by a language model from this plasmid's Addgene catalogue record and pLannotate feature annotations shown in this document.]
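Description:
pBRPB CAG-mCherry-IP is a PiggyBac transposon vector for stable mammalian expression, built on the pBR-PB-CAGGS backbone. It is propagated in E. coli under ampicillin selection (AmpR with its bla promoter). The annotated ColE1/pMB1-family origin is accompanied by the pBR322 bom region and the rop gene, which restrains copy number, consistent with the catalogue listing of low copy. An f1 phage origin and remnants of a pBluescript-type cloning region (lac promoter/operator elements, lacZα fragment, T7 and T3 promoters) are also present.

The payload is a single bicistronic cassette driven by the CAG promoter, annotated here as the CMV immediate-early enhancer, the chicken β-actin promoter and the chimeric β-actin/rabbit β-globin intron. This strong, broadly active promoter transcribes mCherry, followed by an EMCV IRES and the puromycin N-acetyltransferase gene, and the transcript ends at a bovine growth hormone polyadenylation signal. Because both reading frames sit on one mRNA, puromycin selection enriches for cells that also express the red fluorescent marker. When it is supplied together with a PiggyBac transposase from a separate source, the cassette is expected to integrate into the genome, giving heritable labelling.

The PiggyBac terminal repeats are not called in either feature table. The two tables, one from a record labelled as a partial NGS result, differ slightly in length and start point but otherwise agree. Unannotated stretches on either side of the cassette may contain the repeats, but the record does not confirm this. According to the record, the plasmid was used to mark ES cells with mCherry in chimera experiments.
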