Addgene plasmid #106333: pBRPB CAG-mCherry-IP
Purpose: PiggyBac transposon, mCherry-IRES-puro labeling under the control of CAG promoter. Used in chimera experiment of ES cells.
Depositing lab: Thomas Tuschl. Depositing organization: Rockefeller University. Publication: DND1 maintains germline stem cells via recruitment of the CCR4-NOT complex to target mRNAs. Yamaji M, Jishage M, Meyer C, Suryawanshi H, Der E, Yamaji M, Garzia A, Morozov P, Manickavel S, McFarland HL, Roeder RG, Hafner M, Tuschl T. Nature. 2017 Mar 23;543(7646):568-572. doi: 10.1038/nature21690. Epub 2017 Mar 15. PubMed 28297718.
Backbone
  Vector backbone: pBR-PB-CAGGS
  Vector type: Mammalian Expression ; PiggyBac transposon
  Selectable markers: Puromycin
Growth in bacteria
  Bacterial resistance: Ampicillin, 100 μg/mL
  Growth temperature: 37°C
  Growth strain: DH5alpha
  Copy number: Low Copy
Gene/Insert
  Gene/Insert name: mCherry-IRES-Puro
  Species: Synthetic
  Promoter: CAG
  Cloning method: Restriction Enzyme; 5′ cloning site unknown (unknown if destroyed); 3′ cloning site unknown (unknown if destroyed)
Terms and licenses: Academic/Nonprofit Terms; Industry Terms: Not Available to Industry
How to cite: pBRPB CAG-mCherry-IP was a gift from Thomas Tuschl (Addgene plasmid # 106333 ; http://n2t.net/addgene:106333 ; RRID:Addgene_106333)
